Addgene plasmid #35190: pBID
Purpose: (Empty Backbone)
Depositing lab: Brian McCabe. Depositing organization: Columbia University. Publication: A modular toolset for recombination transgenesis and neurogenetic analysis of Drosophila. Wang JW, Beck ES, McCabe BD. PLoS One. 2012;7(7):e42102. Epub 2012 Jul 25. 10.1371/journal.pone.0042102 PubMed 22848718.
Backbone
  Vector backbone: pBID
  Backbone manufacturer: Ji-Wu Wang and Brian McCabe
  Backbone size (bp): 8286
  Vector type: Drosophila Transgene Expression
  Promoter: UAS
Growth in bacteria
  Bacterial resistance: Ampicillin, 100 μg/mL
  Growth temperature: 37°C
  Growth strain: DH5alpha
  Copy number: Unknown
Terms and licenses: Academic/Nonprofit Terms; Industry Terms: Not Available to Industry
Depositor comments: Generation of ϕC31transgenic Drosophila. Multiple cloning site is flanked by gypsy insulator sequences to allow uniform transgene expression between insertion sites. MCS shares similarity to pUAST. Transgene selection using white gene. loxP site facilitates elimination of transgene markers via Cre recombinase-mediated excision with ZH-attP landing sites. Ampicillin resistant. Please see the associated publication for more information: Wang J-W, Beck ES, McCabe BD (2012) A Modular Toolset for Recombination Transgenesis and Neurogenetic Analysis of Drosophila. PLoS ONE 7(7): e42102 http://www.plosone.org/article/info:doi%2F10.1371%2Fjournal.pone.0042102
How to cite: pBID was a gift from Brian McCabe (Addgene plasmid # 35190 ; http://n2t.net/addgene:35190 ; RRID:Addgene_35190)
