[The description below was written by a language model from this plasmid's Addgene catalogue record and pLannotate feature annotations shown in this document.]
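Description:
pBID is an empty backbone for Drosophila transgene expression, designed for site-specific germline integration with the φC31 integrase system. It is about 8.3 kb; the depositor sequence and the repository's sequencing result differ by a few bases, mostly within the mini-white annotation, but show the same feature layout. In E. coli it is propagated through a high-copy ColE1/pUC-type origin and selected with ampicillin via the β-lactamase gene. It also carries the hallmarks of a phagemid cloning-vector ancestry: an f1 origin, lacZα and lacI fragments, a lac promoter/operator, and flanking T7 and T3 promoters.

The fly-specific portion consists of a mini-white gene, a loxP site, two gypsy insulator copies in the same orientation, and a φC31 attB site. The multiple cloning site, described as similar to that of pUAST, lies in the short gap of roughly 60 bp between the two insulators, so an inserted transgene is shielded from chromosomal position effects and expressed more uniformly across different landing sites. The attB site recombines with a genomic attP docking site in the presence of φC31 integrase, and mini-white provides eye-colour selection of transformants. The single loxP site is intended to pair with the loxP present in ZH-attP landing sites, so Cre recombinase can remove the marker sequences after integration.

The catalogue entry lists UAS as the promoter, but neither feature table annotates UAS repeats, a basal promoter or a polyadenylation signal, and the interval between the insulators appears too small to hold them. In this base vector, users may therefore have to supply the regulatory elements with their insert.
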