Features (pLannotate 1.2.2; 16 found; start..end, strand, type, name):
     30..458     -  rep_origin     f1 ori (sequence partly withheld): f1 bacteriophage origin of replication; arrow indicates direction of (+) strand synthesis
    463..620     -  CDS            lacZα (fragment): LacZα fragment of β-galactosidase; lacZ fragment
    623..641     +  promoter       T7 promoter: promoter for bacteriophage T7 RNA polymerase
    666..4802    +  gene           mini-white: white; This modified version of the white gene lacks part of the first intron.
   4809..4842    -  protein_bind   loxP: Cre-mediated recombination occurs in the 8-bp core sequence (GCATACAT). Cre recombinase
   4855..5285    +  protein_bind   gypsy insulator: chromatin insulator from Drosophila Su(Hw), CP190, and Mod(mdg4)67.2
   5346..5776    +  protein_bind   gypsy insulator: chromatin insulator from Drosophila Su(Hw), CP190, and Mod(mdg4)67.2
   5810..5879    +  protein_bind   attB: attB site for the φC31 integrase (Groth et al., 2000) phage φC31 integrase
   6098..6116    -  promoter       T3 promoter: promoter for bacteriophage T3 RNA polymerase
   6161..6177    -  protein_bind   lac operator: The lac repressor binds to the lac operator to inhibit transcription in E. coli. This inhibition can be relieved by adding lactose or isopropyl-β-D-thiogalactopyranoside (IPTG). lac repressor encoded by lacI
   6185..6215    -  promoter       lac promoter: promoter for the E. coli lac operon
   6230..6251    -  protein_bind   CAP binding site: CAP binding activates transcription in the presence of cAMP. E. coli catabolite activator protein
   6264..6356    -  CDS            lacI (fragment): lac repressor; lacI; The lac repressor binds to the lac operator to inhibit transcription in E. coli. This inhibition can be relieved by adding lactose or isopropyl-β-D-thiogalactopyranoside (IPTG).
   6539..7127    -  rep_origin     ori: high-copy-number ColE1/pMB1/pBR322/pUC origin of replication
   7298..8158    -  CDS            AmpR: β-lactamase; bla; confers resistance to ampicillin, carbenicillin, and related antibiotics
   8159..8263    -  promoter       AmpR promoter: bla
>Addgene plasmid #35190 | pBID | depositor full sequence | sequence record 42840 | pBID sequence 8286 bps
CTAAATTGTAAGCGTTAATATTTTGTTAAAATTCGCGTTAAATTTTTGTTAAATCAGCTCATTTTTTAAC
CAATAGGCCGAAATCGGCAAAATCCCTTATAAATCAAAAGAATAGACCGAGATAGGGT
[37 nt withheld, positions 129-165]
AAAGAACGTGGACTCCAACGTCAAAGG
[49 nt withheld, positions 193-241]
T
[91 nt withheld, positions 243-333]
G
[124 nt withheld, positions 335-458]
CCCATTCGCCATTCAGGCTGCGCAACTGTTGGGAAGGGCGATCGGTGCGGGCCTCTTCGCTATTACGCCA
GCTGGCGAAAGGGGGATGTGCTGCAAGGCGATTAAGTTGGGTAACGCCAGGGTTTTCCCAGTCACGACGT
TGTAAAACGACGGCCAGTGAATTGTAATACGACTCACTATAGGGCGAATTGGGTACGTACCGGGCCCCTA
GTATGTATGTAAGTTAATAAAACCCATTTTTGCGGAAAGTAGATAAAAAAAACATTTTTTTTTTTTACTG
CACTGGATATCATTGAACTTATCTGATCAGTTTTAAATTTACTTCGATCCAAGGGTATTTGATGTACCAG
GTTCTTTCGATTACCTCTCACTCAAAATGACATTCCACTCAAAGTCAGCGCTGTTTGCCTCCTTCTCTGT
CCACAGAAATATCGCCGTCTCTTTCGCCGCTGCGTCCGCTATCTCTTTCGCCACCGTTTGTAGCGTTACG
TAGCGTCAATGTCCGCCTTCAGTTGCATTTTGTCAGCGGTTTCGTGACGAAGCTCCAAGCGGTTTACGCC
ATCAATTAAACACAAAGTGCTGTGCCAAAACTCCTCTCGCTTCTTATTTTTGTTTGTTTTTTGAGTGATT
GGGGTGGTGATTGGTTTTGGGTGGGTAAGCAGGGGAAAGTGTGAAAAATCCCGGCAATGGGCCAAGAGGA
TCAGGAGCTATTAATTCGCGGAGGCAGCAAACACCCATCTGCCGAGCATCTGAACAATGTGAGTAGTACA
TGTGCATACATCTTAAGTTCACTTGATCTATAGGAACTGCGATTGCAACATCAAATTGTCTGCGGCGTGA
GAACTGCGACCCACAAAAATCCCAAACCGCAATTGCACAAACAAATAGTGACACGAAACAGATTATTCTG
GTAGCTGTTCTCGCTATATAAGACAATTTTTGAGATCATATCATGATCAAGACATCTAAAGGCATTCATT
TTCGACTATATTCTTTTTTACAAAAAATATAACAACCAGATATTTTAAGCTGATCCTAGATGCACAAAAA
ATAAATAAAAGTATAAACCTACTTCGTAGGATACTTCGGGGTACTTTTTGTTCGGGGTTAGATGAGCATA
ACGCTTGTAGTTGATATTTGAGATCCCCTATCATTGCAGGGTGACAGCGGAGCGGCTTCGCAGAGCTGCA
TTAACCAGGGCTTCGGGCAGGCCAAAAACTACGGCACGCTCCGGCCACCCAGTCCGCCGGAGGACTCCGG
TTCAGGGAGCGGCCAACTAGCCGAGAACCTCACCTATGCCTGGCACAATATGGACATCTTTGGGGCGGTC
AATCAGCCGGGCTCCGGATGGCGGCAGCTGGTCAACCGGACACGCGGACTATTCTGCAACGAGCGACACA
TACCGGCGCCCAGGAAACATTTGCTCAAGAACGGTGAGTTTCTATTCGCAGTCGGCTGATCTGTGTGAAA
TCTTAATAAAGGGTCCAATTACCAATTTGAAACTCAGTTTGCGGCGTGGCCTATCCGGGCGAACTTTTGG
CCGTGATGGGCAGTTCCGGTGCCGGAAAGACGACCCTGCTGAATGCCCTTGCCTTTCGATCGCCGCAGGG
CATCCAAGTATCGCCATCCGGGATGCGACTGCTCAATGGCCAACCTGTGGACGCCAAGGAGATGCAGGCC
AGGTGCGCCTATGTCCAGCAGGATGACCTCTTTATCGGCTCCCTAACGGCCAGGGAACACCTGATTTTCC
AGGCCATGGTGCGGATGCCACGACATCTGACCTATCGGCAGCGAGTGGCCCGCGTGGATCAGGTGATCCA
GGAGCTTTCGCTCAGCAAATGTCAGCACACGATCATCGGTGTGCCCGGCAGGGTGAAAGGTCTGTCCGGC
GGAGAAAGGAAGCGTCTGGCATTCGCCTCCGAGGCACTAACCGATCCGCCGCTTCTGATCTGCGATGAGC
CCACCTCCGGACTGGACTCATTTACCGCCCACAGCGTCGTCCAGGTGCTGAAGAAGCTGTCGCAGAAGGG
CAAGACCGTCATCCTGACCATTCATCAGCCGTCTTCCGAGCTGTTTGAGCTCTTTGACAAGATCCTTCTG
ATGGCCGAGGGCAGGGTAGCTTTCTTGGGCACTCCCAGCGAAGCCGTCGACTTCTTTTCCTAGTGAGTTC
GATGTGTTTATTAAGGGTATCTAGCATTACATTACATCTCAACTCCTATCCAGCGTGGGTGCCCAGTGTC
CTACCAACTACAATCCGGCGGACTTTTACGTACAGGTGTTGGCCGTTGTGCCCGGACGGGAGATCGAGTC
CCGTGATCGGATCGCCAAGATATGCGACAATTTTGCTATTAGCAAAGTAGCCCGGGATATGGAGCAGTTG
TTGGCCACCAAAAATTTGGAGAAGCCACTGGAGCAGCCGGAGAATGGGTACACCTACAAGGCCACCTGGT
TCATGCAGTTCCGGGCGGTCCTGTGGCGATCCTGGCTGTCGGTGCTCAAGGAACCACTCCTCGTAAAAGT
GCGACTTATTCAGACAACGGTGAGTGGTTCCAGTGGAAACAAATGATATAACGCTTACAATTCTTGGAAA
CAAATTCGCTAGATTTTAGTTAGAATTGCCTGATTCCACACCCTTCTTAGTTTTTTTCAATGAGATGTAT
AGTTTATAGTTTTGCAGAAAATAAATAAATTTCATTTAACTCGCGAACATGTTGAAGATATGAATATTAA
TGAGATGCGAGTAACATTTTAATTTGCAGATGGTTGCCATCTTGATTGGCCTCATCTTTTTGGGCCAACA
ACTCACGCAAGTGGGCGTGATGAATATCAACGGAGCCATCTTCCTCTTCCTGACCAACATGACCTTTCAA
AACGTCTTTGCCACGATAAATGTAAGTCTTGTTTAGAATACATTTGCATATTAATAATTTACTAACTTTC
TAATGAATCGATTCGATTTAGGTGTTCACCTCAGAGCTGCCAGTTTTTATGAGGGAGGCCCGAAGTCGAC
TTTATCGCTGTGACACATACTTTCTGGGCAAAACGATTGCCGAATTACCGCTTTTTCTCACAGTGCCACT
GGTCTTCACGGCGATTGCCTATCCGATGATCGGACTGCGGGCCGGAGTGCTGCACTTCTTCAACTGCCTG
GCGCTGGTCACTCTGGTGGCCAATGTGTCAACGTCCTTCGGATATCTAATATCCTGCGCCAGCTCCTCGA
CCTCGATGGCGCTGTCTGTGGGTCCGCCGGTTATCATACCATTCCTGCTCTTTGGCGGCTTCTTCTTGAA
CTCGGGCTCGGTGCCAGTATACCTCAAATGGTTGTCGTACCTCTCATGGTTCCGTTACGCCAACGAGGGT
CTGCTGATTAACCAATGGGCGGACGTGGAGCCGGGCGAAATTAGCTGCACATCGTCGAACACCACGTGCC
CCAGTTCGGGCAAGGTCATCCTGGAGACGCTTAACTTCTCCGCCGCCGATCTGCCGCTGGACTACGTGGG
TCTGGCCATTCTCATCGTGAGCTTCCGGGTGCTCGCATATCTGGCTCTAAGACTTCGGGCCCGACGCAAG
GAGTAGCCGACATATATCCGAAATAACTGCTTGTTTTTTTTTTTTACCATTATTACCATCGTGTTTACTG
TTTATTGCCCCCTCAAAAAGCTAATGTAATTATATTTGTGCCAATAAAAACAAGATATGACCTATAGAAT
ACAAGTATTTCCCCTTCGAACATCCCCACAAGTAGACTTTGGATTTGTCTTCTAACCAAAAGACTTACAC
ACCTGCATACCTTACATCAAAAACTCGTTTATCGCTACATAAAACACCGGGATATATTTTTTATATACAT
ACTTTTCAAATCGCGCGCCCTCTTCATAATTCACCTCCACCACACCACGTTTCGTAGTTGCTCTTTCGCT
GTCTCCCACCCGCTCTCCGCAACACATTCACCTTTTGTTCGACGACCTTGGAGCGACTGTCGTTAGTTCC
GCGCGATTCGGTTCGCTCAAATGGTTCCGAGTGGTTCATTTCGTCTCAATAGAAATTAGTAATAAATATT
TGTATGTACAATTTATTTGCTCCAATATATTTGTATATATTTCCCTCACAGCTATATTTATTCTAATTTA
ATATTATGACTTTTTAAGGTAATTTTTTGTGACCTGTTCGGAGTGATTAGCGTTACAATTTGAACTGAAA
GTGACATCCAGTGTTTGTTCCTTGTGTAGATGCATCTCAAAAAAATGGTGGGCATAATAGTGTTGTTTAT
ATATATCAAAAATAACAACTATAATAATAAGAATACATTTAATTTAGAAAATGCTTGGATTTCACTGGAA
CTAGGCTAGCATAACTTCGTATAATGTATGCTATACGAAGTTATGCTAGCGGATCCTGGCCACGTAATAA
GTGTGCGTTGAATTTATTCGCAAAAACATTGCATATTTTCGGCAAAGTAAAATTTTGTTGCATACCTTAT
CAAAAAATAAGTGCTGCATACTTTTTAGAGAAACCAAATAATTTTTTATTGCATACCCGTTTTTAATAAA
ATACATTGCATACCCTCTTTTAATAAAAAATATTGCATACTTTGACGAAACAAATTTTCGTTGCATACCC
AATAAAAGATTATTATATTGCATACCCGTTTTTAATAAAATACATTGCATACCCTCTTTTAATAAAAAAT
ATTGCATACGTTGACGAAACAAATTTTCGTTGCATACCCAATAAAAGATTATTATATTGCATACCTTTTC
TTGCCATACCATTTAGCCGATCAATTGTGCTCGGCAACAGTATATTTGTGGTGTGCCAACCAACAACAGA
TCTGAATTCGCTTAATTAAGCGGCCGCGGCTCGAGAAGGTACCGGTCTAGAAGATCTTGGCCACGTAATA
AGTGTGCGTTGAATTTATTCGCAAAAACATTGCATATTTTCGGCAAAGTAAAATTTTGTTGCATACCTTA
TCAAAAAATAAGTGCTGCATACTTTTTAGAGAAACCAAATAATTTTTTATTGCATACCCGTTTTTAATAA
AATACATTGCATACCCTCTTTTAATAAAAAATATTGCATACTTTGACGAAACAAATTTTCGTTGCATACC
CAATAAAAGATTATTATATTGCATACCCGTTTTTAATAAAATACATTGCATACCCTCTTTTAATAAAAAA
TATTGCATACGTTGACGAAACAAATTTTCGTTGCATACCCAATAAAAGATTATTATATTGCATACCTTTT
CTTGCCATACCATTTAGCCGATCAATTGTGCTCGGCAACAGTATATTTGTGGTGTGCCAACCAACAACGG
ATCCACTAGTGTCGACGATGTAGGTCACGGTCTCGAAGCCGCGGTGCGGGTGCCAGGGCGTGCCCTTGGG
CTCCCCGGGCGCGTACTCCACCTCACCCATCTGGTCCATCATGATGAACGGGTCGAGGTGGCGGTAGTTG
ATCCCGGCGAACGCGCGGCGCACCGGGAAGCCCTCGCCCTCGAAACCGCTGGGCGCGGTGGTCACGGTGA
GCACGGGACGTGCGACGGCGTCGGCGGGTGCGGATACGCGGGGCAGCGTCAGCGGGTTCTCGACGGTCAC
GGCGGGCATGTCGACACTAGTTCTAGCCAGCTTTTGTTCCCTTTAGTGAGGGTTAATTTCGAGCTTGGCG
TAATCATGGTCATAGCTGTTTCCTGTGTGAAATTGTTATCCGCTCACAATTCCACACAACATACGAGCCG
GAAGCATAAAGTGTAAAGCCTGGGGTGCCTAATGAGTGAGCTAACTCACATTAATTGCGTTGCGCTCACT
GCCCGCTTTCCAGTCGGGAAACCTGTCGTGCCAGCTGCATTAATGAATCGGCCAACGCGCGGGGAGAGGC
GGTTTGCGTATTGGGCGCTCTTCCGCTTCCTCGCTCACTGACTCGCTGCGCTCGGTCGTTCGGCTGCGGC
GAGCGGTATCAGCTCACTCAAAGGCGGTAATACGGTTATCCACAGAATCAGGGGATAACGCAGGAAAGAA
CATGTGAGCAAAAGGCCAGCAAAAGGCCAGGAACCGTAAAAAGGCCGCGTTGCTGGCGTTTTTCCATAGG
CTCCGCCCCCCTGACGAGCATCACAAAAATCGACGCTCAAGTCAGAGGTGGCGAAACCCGACAGGACTAT
AAAGATACCAGGCGTTTCCCCCTGGAAGCTCCCTCGTGCGCTCTCCTGTTCCGACCCTGCCGCTTACCGG
ATACCTGTCCGCCTTTCTCCCTTCGGGAAGCGTGGCGCTTTCTCATAGCTCACGCTGTAGGTATCTCAGT
TCGGTGTAGGTCGTTCGCTCCAAGCTGGGCTGTGTGCACGAACCCCCCGTTCAGCCCGACCGCTGCGCCT
TATCCGGTAACTATCGTCTTGAGTCCAACCCGGTAAGACACGACTTATCGCCACTGGCAGCAGCCACTGG
TAACAGGATTAGCAGAGCGAGGTATGTAGGCGGTGCTACAGAGTTCTTGAAGTGGTGGCCTAACTACGGC
TACACTAGAAGAACAGTATTTGGTATCTGCGCTCTGCTGAAGCCAGTTACCTTCGGAAAAAGAGTTGGTA
GCTCTTGATCCGGCAAACAAACCACCGCTGGTAGCGGTGGTTTTTTTGTTTGCAAGCAGCAGATTACGCG
CAGAAAAAAAGGATCTCAAGAAGATCCTTTGATCTTTTCTACGGGGTCTGACGCTCAGTGGAACGAAAAC
TCACGTTAAGGGATTTTGGTCATGAGATTATCAAAAAGGATCTTCACCTAGATCCTTTTAAATTAAAAAT
GAAGTTTTAAATCAATCTAAAGTATATATGAGTAAACTTGGTCTGACAGTTACCAATGCTTAATCAGTGA
GGCACCTATCTCAGCGATCTGTCTATTTCGTTCATCCATAGTTGCCTGACTCCCCGTCGTGTAGATAACT
ACGATACGGGAGGGCTTACCATCTGGCCCCAGTGCTGCAATGATACCGCGAGACCCACGCTCACCGGCTC
CAGATTTATCAGCAATAAACCAGCCAGCCGGAAGGGCCGAGCGCAGAAGTGGTCCTGCAACTTTATCCGC
CTCCATCCAGTCTATTAATTGTTGCCGGGAAGCTAGAGTAAGTAGTTCGCCAGTTAATAGTTTGCGCAAC
GTTGTTGCCATTGCTACAGGCATCGTGGTGTCACGCTCGTCGTTTGGTATGGCTTCATTCAGCTCCGGTT
CCCAACGATCAAGGCGAGTTACATGATCCCCCATGTTGTGCAAAAAAGCGGTTAGCTCCTTCGGTCCTCC
GATCGTTGTCAGAAGTAAGTTGGCCGCAGTGTTATCACTCATGGTTATGGCAGCACTGCATAATTCTCTT
ACTGTCATGCCATCCGTAAGATGCTTTTCTGTGACTGGTGAGTACTCAACCAAGTCATTCTGAGAATAGT
GTATGCGGCGACCGAGTTGCTCTTGCCCGGCGTCAATACGGGATAATACCGCGCCACATAGCAGAACTTT
AAAAGTGCTCATCATTGGAAAACGTTCTTCGGGGCGAAAACTCTCAAGGATCTTACCGCTGTTGAGATCC
AGTTCGATGTAACCCACTCGTGCACCCAACTGATCTTCAGCATCTTTTACTTTCACCAGCGTTTCTGGGT
GAGCAAAAACAGGAAGGCAAAATGCCGCAAAAAAGGGAATAAGGGCGACACGGAAATGTTGAATACTCAT
ACTCTTCCTTTTTCAATATTATTGAAGCATTTATCAGGGTTATTGTCTCATGAGCGGATACATATTTGAA
TGTATTTAGAAAAATAAACAAATAGGGGTTCCGCGCACATTTCCCCGAAAAGTGCCAC
