Features (pLannotate 1.2.2; 16 found; start..end, strand, type, name):
     92..110     +  promoter       T7 promoter: promoter for bacteriophage T7 RNA polymerase
    135..4254    +  gene           mini-white: white; This modified version of the white gene lacks part of the first intron.
   4261..4294    -  protein_bind   loxP: Cre-mediated recombination occurs in the 8-bp core sequence (GCATACAT). Cre recombinase
   4307..4737    +  protein_bind   gypsy insulator: chromatin insulator from Drosophila Su(Hw), CP190, and Mod(mdg4)67.2
   4798..5228    +  protein_bind   gypsy insulator: chromatin insulator from Drosophila Su(Hw), CP190, and Mod(mdg4)67.2
   5262..5331    +  protein_bind   attB: attB site for the φC31 integrase (Groth et al., 2000) phage φC31 integrase
   5550..5568    -  promoter       T3 promoter: promoter for bacteriophage T3 RNA polymerase
   5613..5629    -  protein_bind   lac operator: The lac repressor binds to the lac operator to inhibit transcription in E. coli. This inhibition can be relieved by adding lactose or isopropyl-β-D-thiogalactopyranoside (IPTG). lac repressor encoded by lacI
   5637..5667    -  promoter       lac promoter: promoter for the E. coli lac operon
   5682..5703    -  protein_bind   CAP binding site: CAP binding activates transcription in the presence of cAMP. E. coli catabolite activator protein
   5716..5808    -  CDS            lacI (fragment): lac repressor; lacI; The lac repressor binds to the lac operator to inhibit transcription in E. coli. This inhibition can be relieved by adding lactose or isopropyl-β-D-thiogalactopyranoside (IPTG).
   5991..6579    -  rep_origin     ori: high-copy-number ColE1/pMB1/pBR322/pUC origin of replication
   6750..7610    -  CDS            AmpR: β-lactamase; bla; confers resistance to ampicillin, carbenicillin, and related antibiotics
   7611..7715    -  promoter       AmpR promoter: bla
   7768..8196    -  rep_origin     f1 ori (sequence partly withheld): f1 bacteriophage origin of replication; arrow indicates direction of (+) strand synthesis
   8201..89      -  CDS            lacZα (fragment) (across the origin): LacZα fragment of β-galactosidase; lacZ fragment
>Addgene plasmid #35190 | pBID | addgene full sequence | sequence record 208853 | Addgene NGS Result
GGCGAAAGGGGGATGTGCTGCAAGGCGATTAAGTTGGGTAACGCCAGGGTTTTCCCAGTCACGACGTTGT
AAAACGACGGCCAGTGAATTGTAATACGACTCACTATAGGGCGAATTGGGTACGTACCGGGCCCCTAGTA
TGTATGTAAGTTAATAAAACCCATTTTTGCGGAAAGTAGATAAAAAAAACATTTTTTTTTTTTACTGCAC
TGGATATCATTGAACTTATCTGATCAGTTTTAAATTTACTTCGATCCAAGGGTATTTGATGTACCAGGTT
CTTTCGATTACCTCTCACTCAAAATGACATTCCACTCAAAGTCAGCGCTGTTTGCCTCCTTCTCTGTCCA
CAGAAATATCGCCGTCTCTTTCGCCGCTGCGTCCGCTATCTCTTTCGCCACCGTTTGTAGCGTTACGTAG
CGTCAATGTCCGCCTTCAGTTGCATTTTGTCAGCGGTTTCGTGACGAAGCTCCAAGCGGTTTACGCCATC
AATTAAACACAAAGTGCTGTGCCAAAACTCCTCTCGCTTCTTATTTTTGTTTGTTTTTTGAGTGATTGGG
GTGGTGATTGGTTTTGGGTGGGTAAGCAGGGGAAAGTGTGAAAAATCCCGGCAATGGGCCAAGAGGATCA
GGAGCTATTAATTCGCGGAGGCAGCAAACACCCATCTGCCGAGCATCTGAACAATGTGAGTAGTACATGT
GCATACATCTTAAGTTCACTTGATCTATAGGAACTGCGATTGCAACATCAAATTGTCTGCGGCGTGAGAA
CTGCGACCCACAAAAATCCCAAACCGCAATTGCACAAACAAATAGTGACACGAAACAGATTATTCTGGTA
GCTGTTCTCGCTATATAAGACAATTTTTGAGATCATATCATGATCAAGACATCTAAAGGCATTCATTTTC
GACTATATTCTTTTTTACAAAAAATATAACAACCAGATATTTTAAGCTGATCCTAGATGCACAAAAAATA
AATAAAAGTATAAACCTACTTCGTAGGATACTTCGGGGTACTTTTTGTTCGGGGTTAGATGAGCATAACG
CTTGTAGTTGATATTTGAGATCCCCTATCATTGCAGGGTGACAGCGGAGCGGCTTCGCAGAGCTGCATTA
ACCAGGGCTTCGGGCAGGCCAAAAACTACGGCACGCTCCGGCCACCCAGTCCGCCGGAGGACTCCGGTTC
AGGGAGCGGCCAACTAGCCGAGAACCTCACCTATGCCTGGCACAATATGGACATCTTTGGGGCGGTCAAT
CAGCCGGGCTCCGGATGGCGGCAGCTGGTCAACCGGACACGCGGACTATTCTGCAACGAGCGACACATAC
CGGCGCCCAGGAAACATTTGCTCAAGAACGGTGAGTTTCTATTCGCAGTCGGCTGATCTGTGTGAAATCT
TAATAAAGGGTCCAATTACCAATTTGAAACTCAGTTTGCGGCGTGGCCTATCCGGGCGAACTTTTGGCCG
TGATGGGCAGTTCCGGTGCCGGAAAGACGACCCTGCTGAATGCCCTTGCCTTTCGATCGCCGCAGGGCAT
CCAAGTATCGCCATCCGGGATGCGACTGCTCAATGGCCAACCTGTGGACGCCAAGGAGATGCAGGCCAGG
TGCGCCTATGTCCAGCAGGATGACCTCTTTATCGGCTCCCTAACGGCCAGGGAACACCTGATTTTCCAAG
CCATGGTGCGGATGCCACGACATCTGACCTATCGGCAGCGAGTGGCCCGCGTGGATCAGGTGATCCAGGA
GCTTTCGCTCAGCAAATGTCAGCACACGATCATCGGTGTGCCCGGCAGGGTGAAAGGTCTGTCCGGCGGA
GAAAGGAAGCGTCTGGCATTCGCCTCCGAGGCTCTAACCGATCCGCCGCTTCTGATCTGCGATGAGCCCA
CCTCCGGACTGGACTCCTTTACCGCCCACAGCGTCGTCCAGGTGCTGAAGAAGCTGTCGCAGAAGGGCAA
GACCGTCATCCTGACCATTCATCAGCCGTCTTCCGAGCTGTTTGAGCTCTTTGACAAGATCCTTCTGATG
GCCGAGGGCAGGGTAGCTTTCTTGGGCACTCCCAGCGAAGCCGTCGACTTCTTTTCCTAGTGAGTTCGAT
GTGTTTATTAAGGGTATCTAGTATTACATAACATCTCAACTCCTATCCAGCGTGGGTGCCCAGTGTCCTA
CCAACTACAATCCGGCGGACTTTTACGTACAGGTGTTGGCCGTTGTGCCCGGACGGGAGATCGAGTCCCG
TGATCGGATCGCCAAGATATGCGACAATTTTGCCATTAGCAAAGTAGCCCGGGATATGGAGCAGTTGTTG
GCCACCAAAAATCTGGAGAAGCCACTGGAGCAGCCGGAGAATGGGTACACCTACAAGGCCACCTGGTTCA
TGCAGTTCCGGGCGGTCCTGTGGCGATCCTGGCTGTCGGTGCTCAAGGAACCACTCCTCGTAAAAGTGCG
ACTTATTCAGACAACGGTGAGTGGTTCCAGTGGAAACAAATGATATAACGCTTACAATTCTTGGAAACAA
ATTCGCTAGATTTTAGATAGAATTGCCTGATTCCACACCCTTCTTAGTTTTTTTCAATGAGATGTATAGT
TTATAGTTTTGCAGAAGATAAATAAATTTCATTTAACTCGCGAATATTAATGAGATGCGAGTAACATTTT
AATTTGCAGATGGTTGCCATCTTGATTGGCCTCATCTTTTTGGGCCAACAACTCACGCAAGTGGGTGTGA
TGAATATCAACGGAGCCATCTTCCTCTTCCTGACCAACATGACCTTTCAAAACGTCTTTGCCACGATAAA
TGTAAGTCATGTTTAGAATACATTTGCATTTCAATAATTTACTAACTTTCTAATGAATCGATTCGATTTA
GGTGTTCACCTCAGAGCTGCCAGTTTTTATGAGGGAGGCCCGAAGTCGACTTTATCGCTGTGACACATAC
TTTCTGGGCAAAACGATTGCCGAATTGCCGCTTTTTCTCACAGTGCCACTGGTCTTCACGGCGATTGCCT
ATCCGATGATCGGACTGCGGGCCGGAGTGCTGCACTTCTTCAACTGCCTGGCGCTGGTCACTCTGGTGGC
CAATGTGTCAACGTCCTTCGGATATCTAATATCCTGCGCCAGCTCCTCGACCTCGATGGCGCTGTCTGTG
GGTCCGCCGGTTATCATACCATTCCTGCTCTTTGGCGGCTTCTTCTTGAACTCGGGCTCGGTGCCAGTAT
ACCTCAAATGGTTGTCGTACCTCTCATGGTTCCGTTACGCCAACGAGGGTCTGCTGATTAACCAATGGGC
GGACGTGGAGCCGGGCGAAATTAGCTGCACATCGTCGAACACCACGTGCCCCAGTTCGGGCAAGGTCATC
CTGGAGACGCTTAACTTCTCCGCCGCCGATCTGCCGCTGGACTACGTGGGTCTGGCCATTCTCATCGTGA
GCTTCCGGGTGCTCGCATATCTGGCTCTAAGACTTCGGGCCCGACGCAAGGAGTAGCCGACATATATCCG
AAATAACTGCTTGTTTTTTTTTTTTACCATTATTACCATCGTGTTTACTGTTTATTGCCCCCTCAAAAAG
CTAATGTAATTATATTTGTGCCAATAAAAACAAGATATGACCTATAGAATACAAGTATTTCCCCTTCGAA
CATCCCCACAAGTAGACTTTGGATTTGTCTTCTAACCAAAAGACTTACACACCTGCATACCTTACATCAA
AAACTCGTTTATCGCTACATAAAACACCGGGATATATTTTTTATATACATACTTTTCAAATCGCGCGCCC
TCTTCATAATTCACCTCCACCACACCACGTTTCGTAGTTGCTCTTTCGCTGTCTCCCACCCGCTCTCCGC
AACACATTCACCTTTTGTTCGACGACCTTGGAGCGACTGTCGTTAGTTCCGCGCGATTCGGTTCGCTCAA
ATGGTTCCGAGTGGTTCATTTCGTCTCAATAGAAATTAGTAATAAATATTTGTATGTACAATTTATTTGC
TCCAATATATTTGTATATATTTCCCTCACAGCTATATTTATTCTAATTTAATATTATGACTTTTTAAGGT
AATTTTTTGTGACCTGTTCGGAGTGATTAGCGTTACAATTTGAACTGAAAGTGACATCCAGTGTTTGTTC
CTTGTGTAGATGCATCTCAAAAAAATGGTGGGCATAATAGTGTTGTTTATATATATCAAAAATAACAACT
ATAATAATAAGAATACATTTAATTTAGAAAATGCTTGGATTTCACTGGAACTAGGCTAGCATAACTTCGT
ATAATGTATGCTATACGAAGTTATGCTAGCGGATCCTGGCCACGTAATAAGTGTGCGTTGAATTTATTCG
CAAAAACATTGCATATTTTCGGCAAAGTAAAATTTTGTTGCATACCTTATCAAAAAATAAGTGCTGCATA
CTTTTTAGAGAAACCAAATAATTTTTTATTGCATACCCGTTTTTAATAAAATACATTGCATACCCTCTTT
TAATAAAAAATATTGCATACTTTGACGAAACAAATTTTCGTTGCATACCCAATAAAAGATTATTATATTG
CATACCCGTTTTTAATAAAATACATTGCATACCCTCTTTTAATAAAAAATATTGCATACGTTGACGAAAC
AAATTTTCGTTGCATACCCAATAAAAGATTATTATATTGCATACCTTTTCTTGCCATACCATTTAGCCGA
TCAATTGTGCTCGGCAACAGTATATTTGTGGTGTGCCAACCAACAACAGATCTGAATTCGCTTAATTAAG
CGGCCGCGGCTCGAGAAGGTACCGGTCTAGAAGATCTTGGCCACGTAATAAGTGTGCGTTGAATTTATTC
GCAAAAACATTGCATATTTTCGGCAAAGTAAAATTTTGTTGCATACCTTATCAAAAAATAAGTGCTGCAT
ACTTTTTAGAGAAACCAAATAATTTTTTATTGCATACCCGTTTTTAATAAAATACATTGCATACCCTCTT
TTAATAAAAAATATTGCATACTTTGACGAAACAAATTTTCGTTGCATACCCAATAAAAGATTATTATATT
GCATACCCGTTTTTAATAAAATACATTGCATACCCTCTTTTAATAAAAAATATTGCATACGTTGACGAAA
CAAATTTTCGTTGCATACCCAATAAAAGATTATTATATTGCATACCTTTTCTTGCCATACCATTTAGCCG
ATCAATTGTGCTCGGCAACAGTATATTTGTGGTGTGCCAACCAACAACGGATCCACTAGTGTCGACGATG
TAGGTCACGGTCTCGAAGCCGCGGTGCGGGTGCCAGGGCGTGCCCTTGGGCTCCCCGGGCGCGTACTCCA
CCTCACCCATCTGGTCCATCATGATGAACGGGTCGAGGTGGCGGTAGTTGATCCCGGCGAACGCGCGGCG
CACCGGGAAGCCCTCGCCCTCGAAACCGCTGGGCGCGGTGGTCACGGTGAGCACGGGACGTGCGACGGCG
TCGGCGGGTGCGGATACGCGGGGCAGCGTCAGCGGGTTCTCGACGGTCACGGCGGGCATGTCGACACTAG
TTCTAGCCAGCTTTTGTTCCCTTTAGTGAGGGTTAATTTCGAGCTTGGCGTAATCATGGTCATAGCTGTT
TCCTGTGTGAAATTGTTATCCGCTCACAATTCCACACAACATACGAGCCGGAAGCATAAAGTGTAAAGCC
TGGGGTGCCTAATGAGTGAGCTAACTCACATTAATTGCGTTGCGCTCACTGCCCGCTTTCCAGTCGGGAA
ACCTGTCGTGCCAGCTGCATTAATGAATCGGCCAACGCGCGGGGAGAGGCGGTTTGCGTATTGGGCGCTC
TTCCGCTTCCTCGCTCACTGACTCGCTGCGCTCGGTCGTTCGGCTGCGGCGAGCGGTATCAGCTCACTCA
AAGGCGGTAATACGGTTATCCACAGAATCAGGGGATAACGCAGGAAAGAACATGTGAGCAAAAGGCCAGC
AAAAGGCCAGGAACCGTAAAAAGGCCGCGTTGCTGGCGTTTTTCCATAGGCTCCGCCCCCCTGACGAGCA
TCACAAAAATCGACGCTCAAGTCAGAGGTGGCGAAACCCGACAGGACTATAAAGATACCAGGCGTTTCCC
CCTGGAAGCTCCCTCGTGCGCTCTCCTGTTCCGACCCTGCCGCTTACCGGATACCTGTCCGCCTTTCTCC
CTTCGGGAAGCGTGGCGCTTTCTCATAGCTCACGCTGTAGGTATCTCAGTTCGGTGTAGGTCGTTCGCTC
CAAGCTGGGCTGTGTGCACGAACCCCCCGTTCAGCCCGACCGCTGCGCCTTATCCGGTAACTATCGTCTT
GAGTCCAACCCGGTAAGACACGACTTATCGCCACTGGCAGCAGCCACTGGTAACAGGATTAGCAGAGCGA
GGTATGTAGGCGGTGCTACAGAGTTCTTGAAGTGGTGGCCTAACTACGGCTACACTAGAAGAACAGTATT
TGGTATCTGCGCTCTGCTGAAGCCAGTTACCTTCGGAAAAAGAGTTGGTAGCTCTTGATCCGGCAAACAA
ACCACCGCTGGTAGCGGTGGTTTTTTTGTTTGCAAGCAGCAGATTACGCGCAGAAAAAAAGGATCTCAAG
AAGATCCTTTGATCTTTTCTACGGGGTCTGACGCTCAGTGGAACGAAAACTCACGTTAAGGGATTTTGGT
CATGAGATTATCAAAAAGGATCTTCACCTAGATCCTTTTAAATTAAAAATGAAGTTTTAAATCAATCTAA
AGTATATATGAGTAAACTTGGTCTGACAGTTACCAATGCTTAATCAGTGAGGCACCTATCTCAGCGATCT
GTCTATTTCGTTCATCCATAGTTGCCTGACTCCCCGTCGTGTAGATAACTACGATACGGGAGGGCTTACC
ATCTGGCCCCAGTGCTGCAATGATACCGCGAGACCCACGCTCACCGGCTCCAGATTTATCAGCAATAAAC
CAGCCAGCCGGAAGGGCCGAGCGCAGAAGTGGTCCTGCAACTTTATCCGCCTCCATCCAGTCTATTAATT
GTTGCCGGGAAGCTAGAGTAAGTAGTTCGCCAGTTAATAGTTTGCGCAACGTTGTTGCCATTGCTACAGG
CATCGTGGTGTCACGCTCGTCGTTTGGTATGGCTTCATTCAGCTCCGGTTCCCAACGATCAAGGCGAGTT
ACATGATCCCCCATGTTGTGCAAAAAAGCGGTTAGCTCCTTCGGTCCTCCGATCGTTGTCAGAAGTAAGT
TGGCCGCAGTGTTATCACTCATGGTTATGGCAGCACTGCATAATTCTCTTACTGTCATGCCATCCGTAAG
ATGCTTTTCTGTGACTGGTGAGTACTCAACCAAGTCATTCTGAGAATAGTGTATGCGGCGACCGAGTTGC
TCTTGCCCGGCGTCAATACGGGATAATACCGCGCCACATAGCAGAACTTTAAAAGTGCTCATCATTGGAA
AACGTTCTTCGGGGCGAAAACTCTCAAGGATCTTACCGCTGTTGAGATCCAGTTCGATGTAACCCACTCG
TGCACCCAACTGATCTTCAGCATCTTTTACTTTCACCAGCGTTTCTGGGTGAGCAAAAACAGGAAGGCAA
AATGCCGCAAAAAAGGGAATAAGGGCGACACGGAAATGTTGAATACTCATACTCTTCCTTTTTCAATATT
ATTGAAGCATTTATCAGGGTTATTGTCTCATGAGCGGATACATATTTGAATGTATTTAGAAAAATAAACA
AATAGGGGTTCCGCGCACATTTCCCCGAAAAGTGCCACCTAAATTGTAAGCGTTAATATTTTGTTAAAAT
TCGCGTTAAATTTTTGTTAAATCAGCTCATTTTTTAACCAATAGGCCGAAATCGGCAAAATCCCTTATAA
ATCAAAAGAATAGACCGAGATAGGGT
[37 nt withheld, positions 7867-7903]
AAAGAACGTGGACTCCAACGTCAAAGG
[49 nt withheld, positions 7931-7979]
T
[91 nt withheld, positions 7981-8071]
G
[124 nt withheld, positions 8073-8196]
CCCATTCGCCATTCAGGCTGCGCAACTGTTGGGAAGGGCGATCGGTGCGGGCCTCTTCGCTATTACGCCA
GCT
