>Addgene plasmid #35190 | pBID | addgene partial sequence | sequence record 43770 | T3 5'-GCAATTAACCCTCACTAAAGG-3'
GTGTCGACATGCCCGCCGTGACCGTCGAGAACCCGCTGACGCTGCCCCGCGTATCCGCACCCGCCGACGC
CGTCGCACGTCCCGTGCTCACCGTGACCACCGCGCCCAGCGGTTTCGAGGGCGAGGGCTTCCCGGTGCGC
CGCGCGTTCGCCGGGATCAACTACCGCCACCTCGACCCGTTCATCATGATGGACCAGATGGGTGAGGTGG
AGTACGCGCCCGGGGAGCCCAAGGGCACGCCCTGGCACCCGCACCGCGGCTTCGAGACCGTGACCTACAT
CGTCGACACTAGTGGATCCGTTGTTGGTTGGCACACCACAAATATACTGTTGCCGAGCACAATTGATCGG
CTAAATGGTATGGCAAGAAAAGGTATGCAATATAATAATCTTTTATTGGGTATGCAACGAAAATTTGTTT
CGTCAACGTATGCAATATTTTTTATTAAAAGAGGGTATGCAATGTATTTTATTAAAAACGGGTATGCAAT
ATAATAATCTTTTATTGGGTATGCAACGAAAATTTGTTTCGTCAAAGTATGCAATATTTTTTATTAAAAG
AGGGTATGCAATGTATTTTATTAAAAACGGGTATGCAATAAAAAATTATTTGGTTTCTCTAAAAAGTATG
CAGCACTTATTTTTTGATAAGGTATGCAACAAAATTTTACTTTGCCGAAAATATGCAATGTTTTTGCGAA
TAAATTCAACGCACACTTATTACGTGGCCAAGATCTTCTAGACCGGTACCTTCTCGAGCCGCGGCCGCTT
AATTAAGCGAATTCAGATCTGTTGTTGGTTGGCACACCACAAATATACTGTTGCCGAGCACAATTGATCG
GCTAAATGGTATGGCAAGAAAAGGTATGCAATATAATAATCTTTTATTGGGTATGCAACGAAAATTTGTT
TCGTCAACGTATGCAATATTTTTTATTAAAAGA
