>Addgene plasmid #35190 | pBID | addgene partial sequence | sequence record 44259 | T7 5'-TAATACGACTCACTATAGGG-3'
ATAAAACCCATTTTTGCGGAAAGTAGATAAAAAAAACATTTTTTTTTTTTACTGCACTGGATATCATTGA
ACTTATCTGATCAGTTTTAAATTTACTTCGATCCAAGGGTATTTGATGTACCAGGTTCTTTCGATTACCT
CTCACTCAAAATGACATTCCACTCAAAGTCAGCGCTGTTTGCCTCCTTCTCTGTCCACAGAAATATCGCC
GTCTCTTTCGCCGCTGCGTCCGCTATCTCTTTCGCCACCGTTTGTAGCGTTACGTAGCGTCAATGTCCGC
CTTCAGTTGCATTTTGTCAGCGGTTTCGTGACGAAGCTCCAAGCGGTTTACGCCATCAATTAAACACAAA
GTGCTGTGCCAAAACTCCTCTCGCTTCTTATTTTTGTTTGTTTTTTGAGTGATTGGGGTGGTGATTGGTT
TTGGGTGGGTAAGCAGGGGAAAGTGTGAAAAATCCCGGCAATGGGCCAAGAGGATCAGGAGCTATTAATT
CGCGGAGGCAGCAAACACCCATCTGCCGAGCATCTGAACAATGTGAGTAGTACATGTGCATACATCTTAA
GTTCACTTGATCTATAGGAACTGCGATTGCAACATCAAATTGTCTGCGGCGTGAGAACTGCGACCCACAA
AAATCCCAAACCGCAATTGCACAAACAAATAGTGACACGAAACAGATTATTCTGGTAGCTGTTCTCGCTA
TATAAGACAATTTTTGAGATCATATCATGATCAAGACATCTAAAGGCATTCATTTTCGACTATATTCTTT
TTTACAAAAAATATAACAACCAGATATTTTAAGCTGATCCTAGATGCACAAAAAATAAATAAAAGTATAA
ACCTACTTCGTAGGATACTTCGGGGTACTTTTTGT
